>Addgene plasmid #232213 | cwby0004 | addgene full sequence | sequence record 491530 | Addgene NGS Result
ACTCCTGCATTAGGAAGCAGCCCAGTAGTAGGTTGAGGCCGTTGAGCACCGCCGCCGCAAGGAATGGTGC
ATGCAAGGAGATGGCGCCCAACAGTCCCCCGGCCACGGGGCCTGCCACCATACCCACGCCGAAACAAGCG
CTCATGAGCCCGAAGTGGCGAGCCCGATCTTCCCCATCGGTGATGTCGGCGATATAGGCGCCAGCAACCG
CACCTGTGGCGCCGGTGATGCCGGCCACGATGCGTCCGGCGTAGAGGATCGAGATCGATCTCGATCCCGC
GAAATTAATACGACTCACTATAGGGGAATTGTGAGCGGATAACAATTCCCCTCTAGAAATAATTTTGTTT
AACTTTAAGAAGGAGATATACATATGTCAGGCAGGTGGAGGAAAGCGAAATGGGGCAGCACCCCACCTGC
CCACTAATGAGATCCGGCTGCTAACAAAGCCCGAAAGGAAGCTGAGTTGGCTGCTGCCACCGCTGAGCAA
TAACTAGCATAACCCCTTGGGGCCTCTAAACGGGTCTTGAGGGGTTTTTTGCTGAAAGGAGGAACTATAT
CCGGATTGGCGAATGGG
[124 nt withheld, positions 578-701]
C
[91 nt withheld, positions 703-793]
A
[49 nt withheld, positions 795-843]
CCTTTGACGTTGGAGTCCACGTTCTTT
[37 nt withheld, positions 871-907]
ACCCTATCTCGGTCTATTCTTTTGATTTATAAGGGATTTTGCCGATTTCGGCCTATTGGTTAAAAAATGA
GCTGATTTAACAAAAATTTAACGCGAATTTTAACAAAATATTAACGTTTACAATTTCAGGTGGCACTTTT
CGGGGAAATGTGCGCGGAACCCCTATTTGTTTATTTTTCTAAATACATTCAAATATGTATCCGCTCATGA
ATTAATTCTTAGAAAAACTCATCGAGCATCAAATGAAACTGCAATTTATTCATATCAGGATTATCAATAC
CATATTTTTGAAAAAGCCGTTTCTGTAATGAAGGAGAAAACTCACCGAGGCAGTTCCATAGGATGGCAAG
ATCCTGGTATCGGTCTGCGATTCCGACTCGTCCAACATCAATACAACCTATTAATTTCCCCTCGTCAAAA
ATAAGGTTATCAAGTGAGAAATCACCATGAGTGACGACTGAATCCGGTGAGAATGGCAAAAGTTTATGCA
TTTCTTTCCAGACTTGTTCAACAGGCCAGCCATTACGCTCGTCATCAAAATCACTCGCATCAACCAAACC
GTTATTCATTCGTGATTGCGCCTGAGCGAGACGAAATACGCGATCGCTGTTAAAAGGACAATTACAAACA
GGAATCGAATGCAACCGGCGCAGGAACACTGCCAGCGCATCAACAATATTTTCACCTGAATCAGGATATT
CTTCTAATACCTGGAATGCTGTTTTCCCGGGGATCGCAGTGGTGAGTAACCATGCATCATCAGGAGTACG
GATAAAATGCTTGATGGTCGGAAGAGGCATAAATTCCGTCAGCCAGTTTAGTCTGACCATCTCATCTGTA
ACATCATTGGCAACGCTACCTTTGCCATGTTTCAGAAACAACTCTGGCGCATCGGGCTTCCCATACAATC
GATAGATTGTCGCACCTGATTGCCCGACATTATCGCGAGCCCATTTATACCCATATAAATCAGCATCCAT
GTTGGAATTTAATCGCGGCCTAGAGCAAGACGTTTCCCGTTGAATATGGCTCATAACACCCCTTGTATTA
CTGTTTATGTAAGCAGACAGTTTTATTGTTCATGACCAAAATCCCTTAACGTGAGTTTTCGTTCCACTGA
GCGTCAGACCCCGTAGAAAAGATCAAAGGATCTTCTTGAGATCCTTTTTTTCTGCGCGTAATCTGCTGCT
TGCAAACAAAAAAACCACCGCTACCAGCGGTGGTTTGTTTGCCGGATCAAGAGCTACCAACTCTTTTTCC
GAAGGTAACTGGCTTCAGCAGAGCGCAGATACCAAATACTGTCCTTCTAGTGTAGCCGTAGTTAGGCCAC
CACTTCAAGAACTCTGTAGCACCGCCTACATACCTCGCTCTGCTAATCCTGTTACCAGTGGCTGCTGCCA
GTGGCGATAAGTCGTGTCTTACCGGGTTGGACTCAAGACGATAGTTACCGGATAAGGCGCAGCGGTCGGG
CTGAACGGGGGGTTCGTGCACACAGCCCAGCTTGGAGCGAACGACCTACACCGAACTGAGATACCTACAG
CGTGAGCTATGAGAAAGCGCCACGCTTCCCGAAGGGAGAAAGGCGGACAGGTATCCGGTAAGCGGCAGGG
TCGGAACAGGAGAGCGCACGAGGGAGCTTCCAGGGGGAAACGCCTGGTATCTTTATAGTCCTGTCGGGTT
TCGCCACCTCTGACTTGAGCGTCGATTTTTGTGATGCTCGTCAGGGGGGCGGAGCCTATGGAAAAACGCC
AGCAACGCGGCCTTTTTACGGTTCCTGGCCTTTTGCTGGCCTTTTGCTCACATGTTCTTTCCTGCGTTAT
CCCCTGATTCTGTGGATAACCGTATTACCGCCTTTGAGTGAGCTGATACCGCTCGCCGCAGCCGAACGAC
CGAGCGCAGCGAGTCAGTGAGCGAGGAAGCGGAAGAGCGCCTGATGCGGTATTTTCTCCTTACGCATCTG
TGCGGTATTTCACACCGCATATATGGTGCACTCTCAGTACAATCTGCTCTGATGCCGCATAGTTAAGCCA
GTATACACTCCGCTATCGCTACGTGACTGGGTCATGGCTGCGCCCCGACACCCGCCAACACCCGCTGACG
CGCCCTGACGGGCTTGTCTGCTCCCGGCATCCGCTTACAGACAAGCTGTGACCGTCTCCGGGAGCTGCAT
GTGTCAGAGGTTTTCACCGTCATCACCGAAACGCGCGAGGCAGCTGCGGTAAAGCTCATCAGCGTGGTCG
TGAAGCGATTCACAGATGTCTGCCTGTTCATCCGCGTCCAGCTCGTTGAGTTTCTCCAGAAGCGTTAATG
TCTGGCTTCTGATAAAGCGGGCCATGTTAAGGGCGGTTTTTTCCTGTTTGGTCACTGATGCCTCCGTGTA
AGGGGGATTTCTGTTCATGGGGGTAATGATACCGATGAAACGAGAGAGGATGCTCACGATACGGGTTACT
GATGATGAACATGCCCGGTTACTGGAACGTTGTGAGGGTAAACAACTGGCGGTATGGATGCGGCGGGACC
AGAGAAAAATCACTCAGGGTCAATGCCAGCGCTTCGTTAATACAGATGTAGGTGTTCCACAGGGTAGCCA
GCAGCATCCTGCGATGCAGATCCGGAACATAATGGTGCAGGGCGCTGACTTCCGCGTTTCCAGACTTTAC
GAAACACGGAAACCGAAGACCATTCATGTTGTTGCTCAGGTCGCAGACGTTTTGCAGCAGCAGTCGCTTC
ACGTTCGCTCGCGTATCGGTGATTCATTCTGCTAACCAGTAAGGCAACCCCGCCAGCCTAGCCGGGTCCT
CAACGACAGGAGCACGATCATGCGCACCCGTGGGGCCGCCATGCCGGCGATAATGGCCTGCTTCTCGCCG
AAACGTTTGGTGGCGGGACCAGTGACGAAGGCTTGAGCGAGGGCGTGCAAGATTCCGAATACCGCAAGCG
ACAGGCCGATCATCGTCGCGCTCCAGCGAAAGCGGTCCTCGCCGAAAATGACCCAGAGCGCTGCCGGCAC
CTGTCCTACGAGTTGCATGATAAAGAAGACAGTCATAAGTGCGGCGACGATAGTCATGCCCCGCGCCCAC
CGGAAGGAGCTGACTGGGTTGAAGGCTCTCAAGGGCATCGGTCGAGATCCCGGTGCCTAATGAGTGAGCT
AACTTACATTAATTGCGTTGCGCTCACTGCCCGCTTTCCAGTCGGGAAACCTGTCGTGCCAGCTGCATTA
ATGAATCGGCCAACGCGCGGGGAGAGGCGGTTTGCGTATTGGGCGCCAGGGTGGTTTTTCTTTTCACCAG
TGAGACGGGCAACAGCTGATTGCCCTTCACCGCCTGGCCCTGAGAGAGTTGCAGCAAGCGGTCCACGCTG
GTTTGCCCCAGCAGGCGAAAATCCTGTTTGATGGTGGTTAACGGCGGGATATAACATGAGCTGTCTTCGG
TATCGTCGTATCCCACTACCGAGATGTCCGCACCAACGCGCAGCCCGGACTCGGTAATGGCGCGCATTGC
GCCCAGCGCCATCTGATCGTTGGCAACCAGCATCGCAGTGGGAACGATGCCCTCATTCAGCATTTGCATG
GTTTGTTGAAAACCGGACATGGCACTCCAGTCGCCTTCCCGTTCCGCTATCGGCTGAATTTGATTGCGAG
TGAGATATTTATGCCAGCCAGCCAGACGCAGACGCGCCGAGACAGAACTTAATGGGCCCGCTAACAGCGC
GATTTGCTGGTGACCCAATGCGACCAGATGCTCCACGCCCAGTCGCGTACCGTCTTCATGGGAGAAAATA
ATACTGTTGATGGGTGTCTGGTCAGAGACATCAAGAAATAACGCCGGAACATTAGTGCAGGCAGCTTCCA
CAGCAATGGCATCCTGGTCATCCAGCGGATAGTTAATGATCAGCCCACTGACGCGTTGCGCGAGAAGATT
GTGCACCGCCGCTTTACAGGCTTCGACGCCGCTTCGTTCTACCATCGACACCACCACGCTGGCACCCAGT
TGATCGGCGCGAGATTTAATCGCCGCGACAATTTGCGACGGCGCGTGCAGGGCCAGACTGGAGGTGGCAA
CGCCAATCAGCAACGACTGTTTGCCCGCCAGTTGTTGTGCCACGCGGTTGGGAATGTAATTCAGCTCCGC
CATCGCCGCTTCCACTTTTTCCCGCGTTTTCGCAGAAACGTGGCTGGCCTGGTTCACCACGCGGGAAACG
GTCTGATAAGAGACACCGGCATACTCTGCGACATCGTATAACGTTACTGGTTTCACATTCACCACCCTGA
ATTGACTCTCTTCCGGGCGCTATCATGCCATACCGCGAAAGGTTTTGCGCCATTCGATGGTGTCCGGGAT
CTCGACGCTCTCCCTTATGCG
Features (pLannotate 1.2.2; 17 found; start..end, strand, type, name):
    286..304     +  promoter       T7 promoter: promoter for bacteriophage T7 RNA polymerase
    305..329     +  protein_bind   lac operator: The lac repressor binds to the lac operator to inhibit transcription in E. coli. This inhibition can be relieved by adding lactose or isopropyl-β-D-thiogalactopyranoside (IPTG). lac repressor encoded by lacI
    344..366     +  RBS            RBS: efficient ribosome binding site from bacteriophage T7 gene 10 (Olins and Rangwala, 1989)
    437..486     +  CDS            SET1 (fragment): solubility-enhancement tag derived from T7 phage gene 10B
    494..541     +  terminator     T7 terminator: transcription terminator for bacteriophage T7 RNA polymerase
    578..1033    +  rep_origin     f1 ori (sequence partly withheld): f1 bacteriophage origin of replication; arrow indicates direction of (+) strand synthesis
   1060..1117    +  promoter       AmpR promoter (fragment): bla
   1126..1941    -  CDS            KanR: aminoglycoside phosphotransferase; aph(3')-Ia; confers resistance to kanamycin in bacteria or G418 (Geneticin®) in eukaryotes
   2063..2651    +  rep_origin     ori: high-copy-number ColE1/pMB1/pBR322/pUC origin of replication
   2837..2979    -  misc_feature   bom: basis of mobility region from pBR322
   3081..3272    -  CDS            rop: Rop protein, which maintains plasmids at low copy number; rop
   3289..3669    +  CDS            YPB1_ECOLX: Protein predicted: Swiss-Prot protein existence level 4. From Escherichia coli.
   3741..4032    -  CDS            TcR (fragment): tetracycline efflux protein; tet; confers resistance to tetracycline
   4047..4068    -  protein_bind   CAP binding site: CAP binding activates transcription in the presence of cAMP. E. coli catabolite activator protein
   4081..5163    -  CDS            lacI: lac repressor; lacI; The lac repressor binds to the lac operator to inhibit transcription in E. coli. This inhibition can be relieved by adding lactose or isopropyl-β-D-thiogalactopyranoside (IPTG).
   5164..5241    -  promoter       lacI promoter: lacI
   5249..260     -  CDS            TcR (fragment) (across the origin): tetracycline efflux protein; tet; confers resistance to tetracycline
