[The description below was written by a language model from this plasmid's Addgene catalogue record and pLannotate feature annotations shown in this document.]
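Description:
cwby0004 is a pET29-based bacterial expression vector that serves as a Golden Gate assembly (GGA) template or destination plasmid for high-throughput cloning of designed proteins. It carries the usual pET architecture. A T7 promoter is followed by a lac operator and the strong T7 gene 10 ribosome binding site, with a T7 terminator downstream. A lacI gene under its own promoter keeps expression repressed until IPTG is added in a host that supplies T7 RNA polymerase. The plasmid replicates from a ColE1/pMB1-type origin alongside the rop gene and bom region inherited from pBR322, and selection is by kanamycin through the aph(3')-Ia marker. An f1 origin is also present, along with leftover tetracycline-resistance fragments typical of this backbone.

The catalogue lists the insert as a synthetic ccdB cassette under the T7 promoter. The purpose line ("ATG-PaQCI-TAAT") suggests a cloning site bounded by a start codon and a stop codon, with PaqCI Type IIS sites that release the stuffer and accept an incoming coding sequence. In this kind of design, ccdB encodes a gyrase poison that acts as a counterselection marker, killing cells that retain uncut or religated parental vector. However, the feature table does not annotate a ccdB coding sequence. The span between the RBS and the terminator is short and contains only a fragment matched to a T7 gene 10B-derived solubility tag. The sequenced record may therefore not contain the full toxic cassette described, and the exact contents of the cloning site are not resolved by the annotations. No purification tag is annotated or stated.
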