Addgene plasmid #232213: cwby0004
Purpose: GGA cloning cwby template vector pet29-ATG-PaQCI-TAAT_GA
Depositing lab: David Baker. Depositing organization: University of Washington. Publication: Accelerating protein design by scaling experimental characterization. Qian J, Milles LF, Wicky BIM, Ragotte RJ, Motmaen A, Borst AJ, Skotheim R, Ols S, Coventry B, Li X, Kibler RD, Goreshnik I, Exposit M, Lore K, Stewart L, Baker D. Nat Commun. 2026 Aug 20;17(1):9945. doi: 10.1038/s41467-026-76740-9. PubMed 42754580.
Backbone
  Vector backbone: pET29
  Vector type: Bacterial Expression
Growth in bacteria
  Bacterial resistance: Kanamycin, 50 μg/mL
  Growth temperature: 37°C
  Growth strain: NEB Stable
  Copy number: Unknown
Gene/Insert
  Gene/Insert name: ccdb
  Species: Synthetic
  Promoter: T7
  Cloning method: Golden Gate
Terms and licenses: Academic/Nonprofit Terms; Industry Terms: Not Available to Industry
Depositor comments: Please visit https://doi.org/10.1101/2025.08.05.668824 for bioRxiv preprint.
How to cite: cwby0004 was a gift from David Baker (Addgene plasmid # 232213 ; http://n2t.net/addgene:232213 ; RRID:Addgene_232213)
